>Addgene plasmid #172865 | pAG665 MAP4-pFAST | addgene full sequence | sequence record 353708 | Addgene NGS Result
CCCCTGATTCTGTGGATAACCGTATTACCGCCATGCATTAGTTATTAATAGTAATCAATTACGGGGTCAT
TAGTTCATAGCCCATATATGGAGTTCCGCGTTACATAACTTACGGTAAATGGCCCGCCTGGCTGACCGCC
CAACGACCCCCGCCCATTGACGTCAATAATGACGTATGTTCCCATAGTAACGCCAATAGGGACTTTCCAT
TGACGTCAATGGGTGGAGTATTTACGGTAAACTGCCCACTTGGCAGTACATCAAGTGTATCATATGCCAA
GTACGCCCCCTATTGACGTCAATGACGGTAAATGGCCCGCCTGGCATTATGCCCAGTACATGACCTTATG
GGACTTTCCTACTTGGCAGTACATCTACGTATTAGTCATCGCTATTACCATGGTGATGCGGTTTTGGCAG
TACATCAATGGGCGTGGATAGCGGTTTGACTCACGGGGATTTCCAAGTCTCCACCCCATTGACGTCAATG
GGAGTTTGTTTTGGCACCAAAATCAACGGGACTTTCCAAAATGTCGTAACAACTCCGCCCCATTGACGCA
AATGGGCGGTAGGCGTGTACGGTGGGAGGTCTATATAAGCAGAGCTGGTTTAGTGAACCGTCAGATCCGC
TAGCGCTACCGGACTCAGATCTGCCACCATGGTGTCCCGGCAAGAAGAAGCAAAGGCTGCTGTAGGTGTG
ACTGGAAATGACATCACTACCCCGCCAAACAAGGAGCCACCACCAAGCCCAGAAAAGAAAGCAAAGCCTT
TGGCCACCACTCAACCTGCAAAGACTTCAACATCGAAAGCCAAAACACAGCCCACTTCTCTCCCTAAGCA
ACCAGCTCCCACCACCTCTGGTGGGTTGAATAAAAAACCCATGAGCCTCGCCTCAGGCTCAGTGCCAGCT
GCCCCACACAAACGCCCTGCTGCTGCCACTGCTACTGCCAGGCCTTCCACCCTACCTGCCAGAGACGTGA
AGCCAAAGCCAATTACAGAAGCTAAGGTTGCCGAAAAGCGGACCTCTCCATCCAAGCCTTCATCTGCCCC
AGCCCTCAAACCTGGACCTAAAACCACCCCAACCGTTTCAAAAGCCACATCTCCCTCAACTCTTGTTTCC
ACTGGACCAAGTAGTAGAAGTCCAGCTACAACTCTGCCTAAGAGGCCAACCAGCATCAAGACTGAGGGGA
AACCTGCTGATGTCAAAAGGATGACTGCTAAGTCTGCCTCAGCTGACTTGAGTCGCTCAAAGACCACCTC
TGCCAGTTCTGTGAAGAGAAACACCACTCCCACTGGGGCAGCACCCCCAGCAGGGATGACTTCCACTCGA
GTCAAGCCCATGTCTGCACCTAGCCGCTCTTCTGGGGCTCTTTCTGTGGACAAGAAGCCCACTTCCACTA
AGCCTAGCTCCTCTGCTCCCAGGGTGAGCCGCCTGGCCACAACTGTTTCTGCCCCTGACCTGAAGAGTGT
TCGCTCCAAGGTCGGCTCTACAGAAAACATCAAACACCAGCCTGGAGGAGGCCGGGCCAAGGTAGAGAAA
AAAACAGAGGCAGCTACCACAGCTGGGAAGCCTGAACCTAATGCAGTCACTAAAGCAGCCGGCTCCATTG
CGAGTGCACAGAAACCGCCTGCTGGGAAAGTCCAGATAGTATCCAAAAAAGTGAGCTACAGTCATATTCA
ATCCAAGTGTGTTTCCAAGGACAATATTAAGCATGTCCCTGGATGTGGCAATGTTCAGATTCAGAACAAG
AAAGTGGACATATCCAAGGTCTCCTCCAAGTGTGGGTCCAAAGCTAATATCAAGCACAAGCCTGGTGGAG
GAGATGTCAAGATTGAAAGTCAGAAGTTGAACTTCAAGGAGAAGGCCCAAGCCAAAGTGGGAGGCGGATT
CGCGGATCCACCGGTCGCCACCATGAGTGTGATTAAACCAGACATGGAGCATGTTGCCTTTGGCAGTGAG
GACATCGAGAACACTCTGGCCAATATGGACGACGAACAACTGGATAGGTTGGCCTTTGGCGTAATTCAGC
TCGATGGTGACGGGAATATCCTGCTGTACAATGCTGCTGAAGGGGACATCACTGGCAGAGATCCCAAACA
GGTGATTGGGAAGAACTTCTTCAAGGATGTTGCACCTGGAACGGATACTCCCGAGTTTTACGGCAAATTC
AAGGAAGGCGCAGCGTCAGGGAATCTGAACACCATGTTCGAATGGACGATACCGACAAGCAGGGGACCAA
CCAAGGTCAAGGTGCACTTGAAGAAAGCCCTTTCCGGTGACAGATATTGGGTCTTTGTGAAACGGGTGGG
ATCCGAACAAAAGCTTATTTCTGAAGAGGACTTGTAATAGGCGGCCGCGACTCTAGATCATAATCAGCCA
TACCACATTTGTAGAGGTTTTACTTGCTTTAAAAAACCTCCCACACCTCCCCCTGAACCTGAAACATAAA
ATGAATGCAATTGTTGTTGTTAACTTGTTTATTGCAGCTTATAATGGTTACAAATAAAGCAATAGCATCA
CAAATTTCACAAATAAAGCATTTTTTTCACTGCATTCTAGTTGTGGTTTGTCCAAACTCATCAATGTATC
TTAAGGCGTAAATTGTAAGCGTTAATATTTTGTTAAAATTCGCGTTAAATTTTTGTTAAATCAGCTCATT
TTTTAACCAATAGGCCGAAATCGGCAAAATCCCTTATAAATCAAAAGAATAGACCGAGATAGGGT
[37 nt withheld, positions 2726-2762]
AAAGAACGTGGACTCCAACGTCAAAGG
[49 nt withheld, positions 2790-2838]
T
[91 nt withheld, positions 2840-2930]
G
[124 nt withheld, positions 2932-3055]
CAGGTGGCACTTTTCGGGGAAATGTGCGCGGAACCCCTATTTGTTTATTTTTCTAAATACATTCAAATAT
GTATCCGCTCATGAGACAATAACCCTGATAAATGCTTCAATAATATTGAAAAAGGAAGAGTCCTGAGGCG
GAAAGAACCAGCTGTGGAATGTGTGTCAGTTAGGGTGTGGAAAGTCCCCAGGCTCCCCAGCAGGCAGAAG
TATGCAAAGCATGCATCTCAATTAGTCAGCAACCAGGTGTGGAAAGTCCCCAGGCTCCCCAGCAGGCAGA
AGTATGCAAAGCATGCATCTCAATTAGTCAGCAACCATAGTCCCGCCCCTAACTCCGCCCATCCCGCCCC
TAACTCCGCCCAGTTCCGCCCATTCTCCGCCCCATGGCTGACTAATTTTTTTTATTTATGCAGAGGCCGA
GGCCGCCTCGGCCTCTGAGCTATTCCAGAAGTAGTGAGGAGGCTTTTTTGGAGGCCTAGGCTTTTGCAAA
GATCGATCAAGAGACAGGATGAGGATCGTTTCGCATGATTGAACAAGATGGATTGCACGCAGGTTCTCCG
GCCGCTTGGGTGGAGAGGCTATTCGGCTATGACTGGGCACAACAGACAATCGGCTGCTCTGATGCCGCCG
TGTTCCGGCTGTCAGCGCAGGGGCGCCCGGTTCTTTTTGTCAAGACCGACCTGTCCGGTGCCCTGAATGA
ACTGCAAGACGAGGCAGCGCGGCTATCGTGGCTGGCCACGACGGGCGTTCCTTGCGCAGCTGTGCTCGAC
GTTGTCACTGAAGCGGGAAGGGACTGGCTGCTATTGGGCGAAGTGCCGGGGCAGGATCTCCTGTCATCTC
ACCTTGCTCCTGCCGAGAAAGTATCCATCATGGCTGATGCAATGCGGCGGCTGCATACGCTTGATCCGGC
TACCTGCCCATTCGACCACCAAGCGAAACATCGCATCGAGCGAGCACGTACTCGGATGGAAGCCGGTCTT
GTCGATCAGGATGATCTGGACGAAGAGCATCAGGGGCTCGCGCCAGCCGAACTGTTCGCCAGGCTCAAGG
CGAGCATGCCCGACGGCGAGGATCTCGTCGTGACCCATGGCGATGCCTGCTTGCCGAATATCATGGTGGA
AAATGGCCGCTTTTCTGGATTCATCGACTGTGGCCGGCTGGGTGTGGCGGACCGCTATCAGGACATAGCG
TTGGCTACCCGTGATATTGCTGAAGAGCTTGGCGGCGAATGGGCTGACCGCTTCCTCGTGCTTTACGGTA
TCGCCGCTCCCGATTCGCAGCGCATCGCCTTCTATCGCCTTCTTGACGAGTTCTTCTGAGCGGGACTCTG
GGGTTCGAAATGACCGACCAAGCGACGCCCAACCTGCCATCACGAGATTTCGATTCCACCGCCGCCTTCT
ATGAAAGGTTGGGCTTCGGAATCGTTTTCCGGGACGCCGGCTGGATGATCCTCCAGCGCGGGGATCTCAT
GCTGGAGTTCTTCGCCCACCCTAGGGGGAGGCTAACTGAAACACGGAAGGAGACAATACCGGAAGGAACC
CGCGCTATGACGGCAATAAAAAGACAGAATAAAACGCACGGTGTTGGGTCGTTTGTTCATAAACGCGGGG
TTCGGTCCCAGGGCTGGCACTCTGTCGATACCCCACCGAGACCCCATTGGGGCCAATACGCCCGCGTTTC
TTCCTTTTCCCCACCCCACCCCCCAAGTTCGGGTGAAGGCCCAGGGCTCGCAGCCAACGTCGGGGCGGCA
GGCCCTGCCATAGCCTCAGGTTACTCATATATACTTTAGATTGATTTAAAACTTCATTTTTAATTTAAAA
GGATCTAGGTGAAGATCCTTTTTGATAATCTCATGACCAAAATCCCTTAACGTGAGTTTTCGTTCCACTG
AGCGTCAGACCCCGTAGAAAAGATCAAAGGATCTTCTTGAGATCCTTTTTTTCTGCGCGTAATCTGCTGC
TTGCAAACAAAAAAACCACCGCTACCAGCGGTGGTTTGTTTGCCGGATCAAGAGCTACCAACTCTTTTTC
CGAAGGTAACTGGCTTCAGCAGAGCGCAGATACCAAATACTGTTCTTCTAGTGTAGCCGTAGTTAGGCCA
CCACTTCAAGAACTCTGTAGCACCGCCTACATACCTCGCTCTGCTAATCCTGTTACCAGTGGCTGCTGCC
AGTGGCGATAAGTCGTGTCTTACCGGGTTGGACTCAAGACGATAGTTACCGGATAAGGCGCAGCGGTCGG
GCTGAACGGGGGGTTCGTGCACACAGCCCAGCTTGGAGCGAACGACCTACACCGAACTGAGATACCTACA
GCGTGAGCTATGAGAAAGCGCCACGCTTCCCGAAGGGAGAAAGGCGGACAGGTATCCGGTAAGCGGCAGG
GTCGGAACAGGAGAGCGCACGAGGGAGCTTCCAGGGGGAAACGCCTGGTATCTTTATAGTCCTGTCGGGT
TTCGCCACCTCTGACTTGAGCGTCGATTTTTGTGATGCTCGTCAGGGGGGCGGAGCCTATGGAAAAACGC
CAGCAACGCGGCCTTTTTACGGTTCCTGGCCTTTTGCTGGCCTTTTGCTCACATGTTCTTTCCTGCGTTA
T
Features (pLannotate 1.2.2; 18 found; start..end, strand, type, name):
      1..31      +  rep_origin     RSF ori (fragment): Plasmids containing the RSF 1030 origin of replication can be propagated in E. coli cells that contain additional plasmids with compatible origins.
     99..402     +  enhancer       CMV enhancer: human cytomegalovirus immediate early enhancer
    403..606     +  promoter       CMV promoter: human cytomegalovirus (CMV) immediate early promoter
    629..652     +  misc_feature   MCS (fragment): multiple cloning site
    662..1873    +  CDS            Map4 (fragment): MAP4_MOUSE - Also known as Mtap4. Experimental evidence at protein level: Swiss-Prot protein existence level 1. Non-neuronal microtubule-associated protein. Promotes microtubule assembly. From Mus musculus (Mouse).
   1913..1936    +  CDS            Kohinoor (fragment): fast-switching photoswitchable fluorescent protein useful for fluorescence nanoscopy (Tiwari et al., 2015)
   1934..2308    +  CDS            Y-FAST: small protein tag, derived from photoactive yellow protein, that allows in vivo fluorescent labeling by addition of a cell-permeant fluorogen (Plamont et al., 2016)
   2318..2344    +  CDS            Myc (fragment): Myc (human c-Myc proto-oncogene) epitope tag
   2366..2449    +  CDS            large T antigen (fragment): large T antigen from SV40 (simian virus 40)
   2472..2593    +  polyA_signal   SV40 poly(A) signal: SV40 polyadenylation signal
   2627..3055    -  rep_origin     f1 ori (sequence partly withheld): f1 bacteriophage origin of replication; arrow indicates direction of (+) strand synthesis
   3082..3186    +  promoter       AmpR promoter: bla
   3188..3545    +  promoter       SV40 promoter: SV40 enhancer and early promoter
   3580..4374    +  CDS            NeoR/KanR: aminoglycoside phosphotransferase from Tn5; aph(3')-II (or nptII); confers resistance to neomycin, kanamycin, and G418 (Geneticin®)
   4395..4547    +  CDS            ble (fragment): BLE_KLEPN - Experimental evidence at protein level: Swiss-Prot protein existence level 1. Binding protein with a strong affinity to the bleomycin family of antibiotics. Binds to CL990; an antimitotic-antibiotic compound. From Klebsiella pneumoniae.
   4606..4653    +  polyA_signal   HSV TK poly(A) signal: herpes simplex virus thymidine kinase polyadenylation signal (Cole and Stacy, 1985)
   4744..4760    -  polyA_signal   bGH poly(A) signal (fragment): bovine growth hormone polyadenylation signal
   4982..5570    +  rep_origin     ori: high-copy-number ColE1/pMB1/pBR322/pUC origin of replication
