[The description below was written by a language model from this plasmid's Addgene catalogue record and pLannotate feature annotations shown in this document.]
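Description:
pAG665 MAP4-pFAST is a mammalian expression plasmid of about 5.65 kb, listed as built on a pIRES backbone, that produces a microtubule-targeted version of the chemogenetic fluorescent reporter pFAST. In bacteria it is maintained at high copy through a ColE1/pUC-type origin and selected with kanamycin. An f1 origin is also present. A single NeoR/KanR (aminoglycoside phosphotransferase) gene serves both hosts. It sits downstream of tandem bacterial (bla-type) and SV40 early promoters and is followed by an HSV TK polyadenylation signal, so it confers kanamycin resistance in E. coli and G418 resistance in transfected mammalian cells. Despite the backbone name, no IRES element appears in the feature table. Several short annotated fragments (RSF ori, ble, bGH poly(A), Kohinoor, SV40 large T antigen) are probably backbone remnants, linker matches or annotation artefacts rather than functional parts.

The expression cassette uses the human CMV immediate-early enhancer and promoter to drive a roughly 1.65 kb synthetic fusion assembled by Gibson cloning. It consists of a fragment matching mouse MAP4, a non-neuronal microtubule-associated protein, followed by the FAST-family tag and a C-terminal Myc epitope, and it is terminated by an SV40 poly(A) signal. The annotation software labels the tag as Y-FAST, the small domain derived from photoactive yellow protein; the record identifies it as the engineered variant pFAST. FAST tags are not fluorescent on their own but light up when they reversibly bind cell-permeant fluorogens, and the associated work describes tunable emission colour. The MAP4 portion localises the reporter to microtubules, so the plasmid serves for live-cell imaging of the microtubule network, with the Myc tag available for antibody detection.
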