Addgene plasmid #172865: pAG665 MAP4-pFAST
Purpose: Expresses MAP4-pFAST in mammalian cells (microtubule labeling)
Depositing lab: Arnaud Gautier. Depositing organization: Sorbonne Université. Publication: Engineering of a fluorescent chemogenetic reporter with tunable color for advanced live-cell imaging. Benaissa H, Ounoughi K, Aujard I, Fischer E, Goiame R, Nguyen J, Tebo AG, Li C, Le Saux T, Bertolin G, Tramier M, Danglot L, Pietrancosta N, Morin X, Jullien L, Gautier A. Nat Commun. 2021 Nov 30;12(1):6989. doi: 10.1038/s41467-021-27334-0. PubMed 34848727.
Backbone
  Vector backbone: pIRES
  Backbone size w/o insert (bp): 3969
  Total vector size (bp): 5655
  Vector type: Mammalian Expression
  Selectable markers: Neomycin (select with G418)
Growth in bacteria
  Bacterial resistance: Kanamycin, 50 μg/mL
  Growth temperature: 37°C
  Growth strain: DH5alpha
  Copy number: High Copy
Gene/Insert
  Gene/Insert name: MAP4-pFAST (alt name: pFAST fused to MAP4)
  Species: Synthetic
  Insert size (bp): 1650
  Promoter: CMV
  Tag / fusion protein: Myc tag (C terminal on insert)
  Cloning method: Gibson Cloning
  Sequencing primers: 5′ CGCAAATGGGCGGTAGGCGTG
Terms and licenses: Academic/Nonprofit Terms; Industry Terms: Not Available to Industry
Depositor comments: Please visit https://www.biorxiv.org/content/10.1101/2021.01.29.428635v2 for bioRxiv preprint.
How to cite: pAG665 MAP4-pFAST was a gift from Arnaud Gautier (Addgene plasmid # 172865 ; http://n2t.net/addgene:172865 ; RRID:Addgene_172865)
